>Addgene plasmid #207334 | pET15b+His SUMO Δ37 PPM1H | addgene full sequence | sequence record 413049 | Addgene NGS Result
GCATAAATATCTCACTCGCAATCAAATTCAGCCGATAGCGGAACGGGAAGGCGACTGGAGTGCCATGTCC
GGTTTTCAACAAACCATGCAAATGCTGAATGAGGGCATCGTTCCCACTGCGATGCTGGTTGCCAACGATC
AGATGGCGCTGGGCGCAATGCGCGCCATTACCGAGTCCGGGCTGCGCGTTGGTGCGGATATCTCGGTAGT
GGGATACGACGATACCGAAGACAGCTCATGTTATATCCCGCCGTTAACCACCATCAAACAGGATTTTCGC
CTGCTGGGGCAAACCAGCGTGGACCGCTTGCTGCAACTCTCTCAGGGCCAGGCGGTGAAGGGCAATCAGC
TGTTGCCCGTCTCACTGGTGAAAAGAAAAACCACCCTGGCGCCCAATACGCAAACCGCCTCTCCCCGCGC
GTTGGCCGATTCATTAATGCAGCTGGCACGACAGGTTTCCCGACTGGAAAGCGGGCAGTGAGCGCAACGC
AATTAATGTAAGTTAGCTCACTCATTAGGCACCGGGATCTCGACCGATGCCCTTGAGAGCCTTCAACCCA
GTCAGCTCCTTCCGGTGGGCGCGGGGCATGACTATCGTCGCCGCACTTATGACTGTCTTCTTTATCATGC
AACTCGTAGGACAGGTGCCGGCAGCGCTCTGGGTCATTTTCGGCGAGGACCGCTTTCGCTGGAGCGCGAC
GATGATCGGCCTGTCGCTTGCGGTATTCGGAATCTTGCACGCCCTCGCTCAAGCCTTCGTCACTGGTCCC
GCCACCAAACGTTTCGGCGAGAAGCAGGCCATTATCGCCGGCATGGCGGCCGACGCGCTGGGCTACGTCT
TGCTGGCGTTCGCGACGCGAGGCTGGATGGCCTTCCCCATTATGATTCTTCTCGCTTCCGGCGGCATCGG
GATGCCCGCGTTGCAGGCCATGCTGTCCAGGCAGGTAGATGACGACCATCAGGGACAGCTTCAAGGATCG
CTCGCGGCTCTTACCAGCCTAACTTCGATCATTGGACCGCTGATCGTCACGGCGATTTATGCCGCCTCGG
CGAGCACATGGAACGGGTTGGCATGGATTGTAGGCGCCGCCCTATACCTTGTCTGCCTCCCCGCGTTGCG
TCGCGGTGCATGGAGCCGGGCCACCTCGACCTGAATGGAAGCCGGCGGCACCTCGCTAACGGATTCACCA
CTCCAAGAATTGGAGCCAATCAATTCTTGCGGAGAACTGTGAATGCGCAAACCAACCCTTGGCAGAACAT
ATCCATCGCGTCCGCCATCTCCAGCAGCCGCACGCGGCGCATCTCGGGCAGCGTTGGGTCCTGGCCACGG
GTGCGCATGATCGTGCTCCTGTCGTTGAGGACCCGGCTAGGCTGGCGGGGTTGCCTTACTGGTTAGCAGA
ATGAATCACCGATACGCGAGCGAACGTGAAGCGACTGCTGCTGCAAAACGTCTGCGACCTGAGCAACAAC
ATGAATGGTCTTCGGTTTACGTGTTTCGTAAAGTCTGGAAACGCGGAAGTCAGCGCCCTGCACCATTATG
TTCCGGATCTGCATCGCAGGATGCTGCTGGCTACCCTGTGGAACACCTACATCTGTATTAACGAAGCGCT
GGCATTGACCCTGAGTGATTTTTCTCTGGTCCCGCCGCATCCATACCGCCAGTTGTTTACCCTCACAACG
TTCCAGTAACCGGGCATGTTCATCATCAGTAACCCGTATCGTGAGCATCCTCTCTCGTTTCATCGGTATC
ATTACCCCCATGAACAGAAATCCCCCTTACACGGAGGCATCAGTGACCAAACAGGAAAAAACCGCCCTTA
ACATGGCCCGCTTTATCAGAAGCCAGACATTAACGCTTCTGGAGAAACTCAACGAGCTGGACGCGGATGA
ACAGGCAGACATCTGTGAATCGCTTCACGACCACGCTGATGAGCTTTACCGCAGCTGCCTCGCGCGTTTC
GGTGATGACGGTGAAAACCTCTGACACATGCAGCTCCCGGAGACGGTCACAGCTTGTCTGTAAGCGGATG
CCGGGAGCAGACAAGCCCGTCAGGGCGCGTCAGCGGGTGTTGGCGGGTGTCGGGGCGCAGCCATGACCCA
GTCACGTAGCGATAGCGGAGTGTATACTGGCTTAACTATGCGGCATCAGAGCAGATTGTACTGAGAGTGC
ACCATTGCGGTGTGAAATACCGCACAGATGCGTAAGGAGAAAATACCGCATCAGGCGCTCTTCCGCTTCC
TCGCTCACTGACTCGCTGCGCTCGGTCGTTCGGCTGCGGCGAGCGGTATCAGCTCACTCAAAGGCGGTAA
TACGGTTATCCACAGAATCAGGGGATAACGCAGGAAAGAACATGTGAGCAAAAGGCCAGCAAAAGGCCAG
GAACCGTAAAAAGGCCGCGTTGCTGGCGTTTTTCCATAGGCTCCGCCCCCCTGACGAGCATCACAAAAAT
CGACGCTCAAGTCAGAGGTGGCGAAACCCGACAGGACTATAAAGATACCAGGCGTTTCCCCCTGGAAGCT
CCCTCGTGCGCTCTCCTGTTCCGACCCTGCCGCTTACCGGATACCTGTCCGCCTTTCTCCCTTCGGGAAG
CGTGGCGCTTTCTCATAGCTCACGCTGTAGGTATCTCAGTTCGGTGTAGGTCGTTCGCTCCAAGCTGGGC
TGTGTGCACGAACCCCCCGTTCAGCCCGACCGCTGCGCCTTATCCGGTAACTATCGTCTTGAGTCCAACC
CGGTAAGACACGACTTATCGCCACTGGCAGCAGCCACTGGTAACAGGATTAGCAGAGCGAGGTATGTAGG
CGGTGCTACAGAGTTCTTGAAGTGGTGGCCTAACTACGGCTACACTAGAAGGACAGTATTTGGTATCTGC
GCTCTGCTGAAGCCAGTTACCTTCGGAAAAAGAGTTGGTAGCTCTTGATCCGGCAAACAAACCACCGCTG
GTAGCGGTGGTTTTTTTGTTTGCAAGCAGCAGATTACGCGCAGAAAAAAAGGATCTCAAGAAGATCCTTT
GATCTTTTCTACGGGGTCTGACGCTCAGTGGAACGAAAACTCACGTTAAGGGATTTTGGTCATGAGATTA
TCAAAAAGGATCTTCACCTAGATCCTTTTAAATTAAAAATGAAGTTTTAAATCAATCTAAAGTATATATG
AGTAAACTTGGTCTGACAGTTACCAATGCTTAATCAGTGAGGCACCTATCTCAGCGATCTGTCTATTTCG
TTCATCCATAGTTGCCTGACTCCCCGTCGTGTAGATAACTACGATACGGGAGGGCTTACCATCTGGCCCC
AGTGCTGCAATGATACCGCGAGACCCACGCTCACCGGCTCCAGATTTATCAGCAATAAACCAGCCAGCCG
GAAGGGCCGAGCGCAGAAGTGGTCCTGCAACTTTATCCGCCTCCATCCAGTCTATTAATTGTTGCCGGGA
AGCTAGAGTAAGTAGTTCGCCAGTTAATAGTTTGCGCAACGTTGTTGCCATTGCTGCAGGCATCGTGGTG
TCACGCTCGTCGTTTGGTATGGCTTCATTCAGCTCCGGTTCCCAACGATCAAGGCGAGTTACATGATCCC
CCATGTTGTGCAAAAAAGCGGTTAGCTCCTTCGGTCCTCCGATCGTTGTCAGAAGTAAGTTGGCCGCAGT
GTTATCACTCATGGTTATGGCAGCACTGCATAATTCTCTTACTGTCATGCCATCCGTAAGATGCTTTTCT
GTGACTGGTGAGTACTCAACCAAGTCATTCTGAGAATAGTGTATGCGGCGACCGAGTTGCTCTTGCCCGG
CGTCAACACGGGATAATACCGCGCCACATAGCAGAACTTTAAAAGTGCTCATCATTGGAAAACGTTCTTC
GGGGCGAAAACTCTCAAGGATCTTACCGCTGTTGAGATCCAGTTCGATGTAACCCACTCGTGCACCCAAC
TGATCTTCAGCATCTTTTACTTTCACCAGCGTTTCTGGGTGAGCAAAAACAGGAAGGCAAAATGCCGCAA
AAAAGGGAATAAGGGCGACACGGAAATGTTGAATACTCATACTCTTCCTTTTTCAATATTATTGAAGCAT
TTATCAGGGTTATTGTCTCATGAGCGGATACATATTTGAATGTATTTAGAAAAATAAACAAATAGGGGTT
CCGCGCACATTTCCCCGAAAAGTGCCACCTGACGTCTAAGAAACCATTATTATCATGACATTAACCTATA
AAAATAGGCGTATCACGAGGCCCTTTCGTCTTCAAGAAGTCTCATGTTTGACAGCTTATCATCGATAAGC
TTTAATGCGGTAGTTTATCACAGTTAAATTGCTAACGCAGTCAGGCACCGTGTATGAAATCTAACAATGC
GCTCATCGTCATCCTCGGCACCGTCACCCTGGATGCTGTAGGCATAGGCTTGGTTATGCCGGTACTGCCG
GGCCTCTTGCGGGATATCCGGATATAGTTCCTCCTTTCAGCAAAAAACCCCTCAAGACCCGTTTAGAGGC
CCCAAGGGGTTATGCTAGTTATTGCTCAGCGGTGGCAGCAGCCAACTCAGCTTCCTTTCGGGCTTTGTTA
GCAGCCGGATCTTTACGCGGCCGTCATCATGACAGCTTGTTTCCATGTATTAAAGGAATGACATATACAG
AAATGTCGTCTCCTGAGCCCAGTCGGTCATTAGATATCCGCCATCCTCTGTCCTTCAGCACACCCCGGGC
ACGCATCACCAGGTCCTGAGCTGCCAGTGTGTACCTGTGAGGATCATCTGGATCACAGTTAGGAAGAAAC
TGAGTGATTGCTTCTGCTACTTCTTCATTTGATAAAACGTCCCAGAGTCCATCAGTGGCCAAGATCAGCA
CATCATCTGATCCATGATCATATTTTGAAAGATCGTAGATTCTTACCTCTGGAGCTGAAGACAGGAATGG
TTTAATGTAGATGTTGGAGTCATGCACCTTCAGGTCATGGTCCCCAAGTCCCCTGGTCACTCCAATAGTT
GCCATTACCCGGGCCTTCTTGCCTTCTCCATATATAAGGGGGAACTTCAAGTCCTCATCCTCAATGGTTT
TGTATGCCCAGCCTGTCATATTAAAGTCCCTGTAGAGCATCTTCTTTCCAAGCTCCTTTCTCTGTACTCT
CCTTGGAAACTCCAAATGTGTGAACTCATTTCCCAGCAAGTGAGGCTGCATGAATGCCAGGTACTGAAGT
CGCTGGCGCTCCGTCTCGGGGGTAAATTCTGAAGACATGGGGATAATTTCTCCATTTCTGATGATTATGG
CCCTGCTATCCCCAGCATTTGCAACATACAGCTTCCCCAAAAGGCAAATCACAATGAGGGCCGTGCAGCC
ACCAGATATATTATATGAACTCCTCTCTCGTTCTATCTGTAGGTCCATTTCCTTGAATGCACTTTCAAGC
GCTCCGATGACCAGGCACTCATGGGGAATCTTCTTCTCGGTAAAGAAGCGTGTGGGGGGCGTGCTGGGGG
AGCCCGGGGCCCCCACCCCTCCGCGCAGGGAGGCTGCCCGGGTCAGAGTCCGGCTGTTGGCGGGCGTGTT
CTCAGGCTCCTCCCCCAGGCAGGTAGGGGGCAGGACGGCGGAGTTCTTCAGGATGTCCACGATGTCCTGC
AGCTGCTCCGTGATGTGGTGCTGCAGCAGGCGTGACGCCACCACCGCGGCCCCGGACCCCGCGTGCCCGT
CAAACAGCGACCAATAGTGGCAGGAAACACCCTCGGATTCCGAGTTCTCCTTCAGCTGCAGCCCTTCCCC
ATTGGGAAGGGAGGACCGTCTCTTGGATGAGTTCCTGTTTGGGGTTGAGGTCACGGCCCCTGCCTTCTTC
TTCACAGTGAGCACCTCACAGCTGGCTTGGTCTTCATTGTGTGTGCTCTTCCCGGCATTGATAACCTCTG
CGTAGCCAGTGGCCCAGGGCAGCCGCCGAGTCTCCTTGAGGATGAGGATGGGGCGGGCGATGTGGTCGGC
GCTGCACTCCACCTCGTCCTGAGACAGCCCCAGGAACTCTGGCCGCCCGTAGGGGAAACGCATTCCCCCC
GTTTGTTCCTGATAAACTTCAATCACATCTTCTTCCTCCATTCCCAGTTCTTTTGGAGTATGATTATCAG
CAATTCTCTGACCCTCAAAGAGAAACCTGAGTGAGTTCATTGGAACACCCTGTCTTTGACAGTATGATTC
TTTGAGTTTCTTGAGATGTGTTGTCATTTTCACTTTGAAGTGAATCTCACTGCTATCCTGTCCAATGACT
TTGAGTTTAATATATTCACCTTCCTTCTTATCCCCCAAGTCCTCAGTTGAAGGTTTTGCCTCCTGGTCAG
AATGGTGATGGTGATGATGACCCATGGTATATCTCCTTCTTAAAGTTAAACAAAATTATTTCTAGAGGGG
AATTGTTATCCGCTCACAATTCCCCTATAGTGAGTCGTATTAATTTCGCGGGATCGAGATCTCGATCCTC
TACGCCGGACGCATCGTGGCCGGCATCACCGGCGCCACAGGTGCGGTTGCTGGCGCCTATATCGCCGACA
TCACCGATGGGGAAGATCGGGCTCGCCACTTCGGGCTCATGAGCGCTTGTTTCGGCGTGGGTATGGTGGC
AGGCCCCGTGGCCGGGGGACTGTTGGGCGCCATCTCCTTGCATGCACCATTCCTTGCGGCGGCGGTGCTC
AACGGCCTCAACCTACTACTGGGCTGCTTCCTAATGCAGGAGTCGCATAAGGGAGAGCGTCGAGATCCCG
GACACCATCGAATGGCGCAAAACCTTTCGCGGTATGGCATGATAGCGCCCGGAAGAGAGTCAATTCAGGG
TGGTGAATGTGAAACCAGTAACGTTATACGATGTCGCAGAGTATGCCGGTGTCTCTTATCAGACCGTTTC
CCGCGTGGTGAACCAGGCCAGCCACGTTTCTGCGAAAACGCGGGAAAAAGTGGAAGCGGCGATGGCGGAG
CTGAATTACATTCCCAACCGCGTGGCACAACAACTGGCGGGCAAACAGTCGTTGCTGATTGGCGTTGCCA
CCTCCAGTCTGGCCCTGCACGCGCCGTCGCAAATTGTCGCGGCGATTAAATCTCGCGCCGATCAACTGGG
TGCCAGCGTGGTGGTGTCGATGGTAGAACGAAGCGGCGTCGAAGCCTGTAAAGCGGCGGTGCACAATCTT
CTCGCGCAACGCGTCAGTGGGCTGATCATTAACTATCCGCTGGATGACCAGGATGCCATTGCTGTGGAAG
CTGCCTGCACTAATGTTCCGGCGTTATTTCTTGATGTCTCTGACCAGACACCCATCAACAGTATTATTTT
CTCCCATGAAGACGGTACGCGACTGGGCGTGGAGCATCTGGTCGCATTGGGTCACCAGCAAATCGCGCTG
TTAGCGGGCCCATTAAGTTCTGTCTCGGCGCGTCTGCGTCTGGCTGGCTG
Features (pLannotate 1.2.2; 20 found; start..end, strand, type, name):
    494..515     +  protein_bind   CAP binding site: CAP binding activates transcription in the presence of cAMP. E. coli catabolite activator protein
    530..1154    +  CDS            TcR (fragment): tetracycline efflux protein; tet; confers resistance to tetracycline
   1396..1776    -  CDS            YPB1_ECOLX: Protein predicted: Swiss-Prot protein existence level 4. From Escherichia coli.
   1793..1984    +  CDS            rop: Rop protein, which maintains plasmids at low copy number; rop
   2086..2225    +  misc_feature   bom: basis of mobility region from pBR322
   2411..2999    -  rep_origin     ori: high-copy-number ColE1/pMB1/pBR322/pUC origin of replication
   3170..4030    -  CDS            AmpR: β-lactamase; bla; confers resistance to ampicillin, carbenicillin, and related antibiotics
   4031..4135    -  promoter       AmpR promoter: bla
   4248..4276    +  promoter       tet promoter: E. coli promoter for tetracycline efflux protein gene
   4324..4428    +  CDS            TcR (fragment): tetracycline efflux protein; tet; confers resistance to tetracycline
   4451..4498    -  terminator     T7 terminator: transcription terminator for bacteriophage T7 RNA polymerase
   4506..4555    -  CDS            SET1 (fragment): solubility-enhancement tag derived from T7 phage gene 10B
   4580..6013    -  CDS            PPM1H (fragment): PPM1H_HUMAN - Also known as ARHCL1, KIAA1157, URCC2. Experimental evidence at protein level: Swiss-Prot protein existence level 1. Dephosphorylates CDKN1B at 'Thr-187', thus removing a signal for proteasomal degradation. From Homo sapiens (Human).
   6014..6301    -  CDS            SUMO1: SUMO1_HUMAN - Also known as SMT3C, SMT3H3, UBL1. Experimental evidence at protein level: Swiss-Prot protein existence level 1. Ubiquitin-like protein that can be covalently attached to proteins as a monomer or a lysine-linked polymer. Covalent attachment via an isopeptide bond to its substrates requires prior activation by the E1 complex SAE1-SAE2 and linkage to the E2 enzyme UBE2I, and can be promoted by E3 ligases such as PIAS1-4, RANBP2 or CBX4. This post- translational modification on lysine residues of proteins plays a crucial role in a number of cellular processes such as nuclear transpo
   6332..6354    -  RBS            RBS: efficient ribosome binding site from bacteriophage T7 gene 10 (Olins and Rangwala, 1989)
   6369..6393    -  protein_bind   lac operator: The lac repressor binds to the lac operator to inhibit transcription in E. coli. This inhibition can be relieved by adding lactose or isopropyl-β-D-thiogalactopyranoside (IPTG). lac repressor encoded by lacI
   6394..6412    -  promoter       T7 promoter: promoter for bacteriophage T7 RNA polymerase
   6434..6713    +  CDS            TcR (fragment): tetracycline efflux protein; tet; confers resistance to tetracycline
   6721..6798    +  promoter       lacI promoter: lacI
   6799..481     +  CDS            lacI (across the origin): lac repressor; lacI; The lac repressor binds to the lac operator to inhibit transcription in E. coli. This inhibition can be relieved by adding lactose or isopropyl-β-D-thiogalactopyranoside (IPTG).
