[The description below was written by a language model from this plasmid's Addgene catalogue record and pLannotate feature annotations shown in this document.]
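Description:
pET15b+His SUMO Δ37 PPM1H is a 7.4 kb bacterial expression plasmid built on the pET15b backbone for producing a truncated form of the human protein phosphatase PPM1H in E. coli. It replicates from a ColE1/pMB1-type origin accompanied by the rop gene and the pBR322 bom region, and is selected with ampicillin through the β-lactamase gene and its own promoter. The catalogue lists it as high copy, although rop normally moderates copy number in pBR322-derived backbones. Several annotated tetracycline-resistance fragments and a tet promoter are non-functional remnants of the pBR322 ancestry of pET vectors.

The expression cassette is the standard T7lac arrangement: a T7 promoter followed directly by a lac operator, the T7 gene 10 ribosome binding site, the open reading frame, and a T7 terminator. The plasmid also carries lacI with its promoter. The repressor keeps transcription off until it is relieved by IPTG in a host that supplies T7 RNA polymerase. The reading frame encodes an N-terminal His-SUMO tag fused to PPM1H carrying the Δ37 mutation, consistent with the PPM1H annotation being flagged as a partial match to the human protein. The feature table identifies the SUMO module as matching human SUMO1. The His tag is not annotated separately, but a short unannotated stretch between the RBS and SUMO could accommodate it. The His tag allows metal-affinity purification, and SUMO fusions generally improve solubility and can be removed with a SUMO-specific protease. A small fragment annotated as a T7 gene 10B-derived solubility tag lies downstream of the insert and is probably just vector sequence.

The construct was assembled by Gibson cloning. It is intended for recombinant production of the truncated phosphatase, in work on how PPM1H localisation affects LRRK2-dependent Rab GTPase phosphorylation.
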