Addgene plasmid #207334: pET15b+His SUMO Δ37 PPM1H
Purpose: Bacterial expression of His SUMO Δ37 PPM1H
Depositing lab: Suzanne Pfeffer. Depositing organization: Stanford University. Publication: Localization of PPM1H phosphatase tunes Parkinson's disease-linked LRRK2 kinase-mediated Rab GTPase phosphorylation and ciliogenesis. Yeshaw WM, Adhikari A, Chiang CY, Dhekne HS, Wawro PS, Pfeffer SR. Proc Natl Acad Sci U S A. 2023 Oct 31;120(44):e2315171120. doi: 10.1073/pnas.2315171120. Epub 2023 Oct 27. PubMed 37889931.
Backbone
  Vector backbone: pET15b
  Vector type: Bacterial Expression
Growth in bacteria
  Bacterial resistance: Ampicillin, 100 μg/mL
  Growth temperature: 37°C
  Growth strain: DH5alpha
  Copy number: High Copy
Gene/Insert
  Gene/Insert name: PPM1H
  Species: H. sapiens (human)
  Mutation: Δ37
  Entrez Gene: PPM1H (a.k.a. ARHCL1, NERPP-2C, URCC2)
  Tag / fusion protein: His-SUMO (N terminal on insert)
  Cloning method: Gibson Cloning
Terms and licenses: Academic/Nonprofit Terms; Industry Terms: Not Available to Industry
How to cite: pET15b+His SUMO Δ37 PPM1H was a gift from Suzanne Pfeffer (Addgene plasmid # 207334 ; http://n2t.net/addgene:207334 ; RRID:Addgene_207334)
